Addgene plasmid #153130: Flag-FOXJ2
Purpose: Expression of Flag tagged human FOXJ2 in mammalian cells
Depositing lab: Stefan Koch. Depositing organization: Linkopings Universitet. Publication: A uniform expression library for the exploration of FOX transcription factor biology. Moparthi L, Koch S. Differentiation. 2020 Sep - Oct;115:30-36. doi: 10.1016/j.diff.2020.08.002. Epub 2020 Aug 20. PubMed 32858261.
Backbone
  Vector backbone: pCS2+ N-flag
  Backbone size w/o insert (bp): 4131
  Vector type: Mammalian Expression
Growth in bacteria
  Bacterial resistance: Ampicillin, 100 μg/mL
  Growth temperature: 37°C
  Growth strain: DH5alpha
  Copy number: High Copy
Gene/Insert
  Gene/Insert name: human FOXJ2
  Species: H. sapiens (human)
  Insert size (bp): 1722
  Entrez Gene: FOXJ2 (a.k.a. FHX)
  Promoter: CMV IE94
  Tag / fusion protein: Flag (N terminal on backbone)
  Cloning method: Restriction Enzyme; 5′ cloning site BamHI (not destroyed); 3′ cloning site XhoI (not destroyed)
  Sequencing primers: 5′ SP6; 3′ EBV-rev
Terms and licenses: Academic/Nonprofit Terms; Industry Terms: Not Available to Industry
Depositor comments: Please note this plasmid has been difficult to grow and prep DNA.
How to cite: Flag-FOXJ2 was a gift from Stefan Koch (Addgene plasmid # 153130 ; http://n2t.net/addgene:153130 ; RRID:Addgene_153130)
