[The description below was written by a language model from this plasmid's Addgene catalogue record and pLannotate feature annotations shown in this document.]
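Description:
Flag-FOXJ2 is a mammalian expression plasmid built on the pCS2+ N-flag backbone, carrying the human forkhead-box transcription factor FOXJ2 (also known as FHX) as an N-terminally Flag-tagged fusion. The roughly 1.7 kb FOXJ2 coding sequence was inserted between BamHI and XhoI sites, both of which remain intact, placing it in frame just downstream of the backbone-encoded FLAG epitope. Expression is driven by the simian cytomegalovirus IE94 enhancer/promoter, which in the circular 5.8 kb sequence lies immediately upstream of the tag and insert, and transcripts are terminated by an SV40 polyadenylation signal.

As is typical of the pCS2+ family, an SP6 promoter sits between the CMV IE94 promoter and the coding region, so capped sense RNA could in principle be made by in vitro transcription, while T7 and T3 promoters flank the 3′ end of the cassette in the opposite orientation. For propagation in E. coli the plasmid carries a high-copy ColE1/pUC-type origin and a β-lactamase gene conferring ampicillin resistance. An f1 origin and remnants of lac sequences (lac promoter/operator and lacZα and lacI fragments) are cloning-vector leftovers with no role in the payload. The depositor notes that this plasmid has been difficult to grow and prepare despite its high-copy origin.

The construct belongs to a uniform expression library of FOX family transcription factors in a common tagged backbone. It is intended for expressing Flag-tagged FOXJ2 in mammalian cells, where the epitope allows detection or pull-down with anti-Flag reagents and comparison with other family members.
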