Features (pLannotate 1.2.2; 16 found; start..end, strand, type, name):
     35..53      +  promoter       SP6 promoter: promoter for bacteriophage SP6 RNA polymerase
     94..110     +  CDS            FLAG (fragment): FLAG® epitope tag, followed by an enterokinase cleavage site
    124..1842    +  CDS            FOXJ2: FOXJ2_HUMAN - Also known as FHX. Experimental evidence at protein level: Swiss-Prot protein existence level 1. [Isoform FOXJ2.S]: Transcriptional activator. From Homo sapiens (Human).
   1861..1878    -  promoter       T7 promoter (fragment): promoter for bacteriophage T7 RNA polymerase
   1883..2017    -  polyA_signal   SV40 poly(A) signal: SV40 polyadenylation signal
   2130..2148    -  promoter       T3 promoter: promoter for bacteriophage T3 RNA polymerase
   2193..2209    -  protein_bind   lac operator: The lac repressor binds to the lac operator to inhibit transcription in E. coli. This inhibition can be relieved by adding lactose or isopropyl-β-D-thiogalactopyranoside (IPTG). lac repressor encoded by lacI
   2217..2247    -  promoter       lac promoter: promoter for the E. coli lac operon
   2262..2283    -  protein_bind   CAP binding site: CAP binding activates transcription in the presence of cAMP. E. coli catabolite activator protein
   2296..2388    -  CDS            lacI (fragment): lac repressor; lacI; The lac repressor binds to the lac operator to inhibit transcription in E. coli. This inhibition can be relieved by adding lactose or isopropyl-β-D-thiogalactopyranoside (IPTG).
   2571..3159    -  rep_origin     ori: high-copy-number ColE1/pMB1/pBR322/pUC origin of replication
   3330..4190    -  CDS            AmpR: β-lactamase; bla; confers resistance to ampicillin, carbenicillin, and related antibiotics
   4191..4295    -  promoter       AmpR promoter: bla
   4348..4776    -  rep_origin     f1 ori (sequence partly withheld): f1 bacteriophage origin of replication; arrow indicates direction of (+) strand synthesis
   4781..4847    -  CDS            lacZα (fragment): LacZα fragment of β-galactosidase; lacZ fragment
   4854..5831    +  promoter       CMV IE94 promoter: enhancer/promoter region of simian cytomegalovirus major immediate early transcription unit IE94
>Addgene plasmid #153130 | Flag-FOXJ2 | addgene full sequence | sequence record 305131 | Addgene NGS Result
CGCCATTCTGCCTGGGGACGTCGGAGCAAGCTTGATTTAGGTGACACTATAGAATACAAGCTACTTGTTC
TTTTTGCAGGATCAGCCACCATGGATTACAAGGACGACGACGATAAGGGATCCGCTTCTGACCTAGAGAG
TAGCCTCACCTCCATAGACTGGCTCCCCCAGCTGACCCTCCGAGCTACCATTGAGAAGCTTGGAAGTGCC
TCCCAGGCTGGGCCTCCCGGGAGCAGCCGCAAGTGTTCACCAGGGTCACCCACAGATCCTAATGCCACCC
TGAGCAAAGACGAGGCAGCAGTGCACCAGGACGGCAAGCCACGATACAGCTATGCCACTCTCATCACCTA
TGCCATCAACTCCTCTCCAGCCAAGAAGATGACCCTCAGCGAGATTTACCGCTGGATCTGTGATAACTTC
CCCTATTACAAGAATGCTGGCATTGGTTGGAAGAATTCAATACGGCACAACCTTTCTCTCAACAAGTGTT
TCCGGAAGGTGCCCAGACCTCGGGATGACCCTGGGAAGGGTTCCTATTGGACAATTGACACCTGCCCTGA
CATTTCCCGAAAGAGAAGACACCCTCCAGATGATGATCTGTCCCAAGACTCACCAGAACAGGAGGCAAGC
AAGAGCCCACGGGGAGGCGTTGCAGGGAGTGGAGAAGCCTCACTGCCTCCTGAGGGGAATCCGCAGATGT
CACTTCAGAGCCCCACATCTATAGCCAGCTACAGCCAGGGCACAGGATCTGTGGATGGTGGAGCAGTGGC
AGCAGGGGCTTCAGGCCGAGAAAGTGCTGAGGGTCCCCCTCCCCTCTATAACACCAACCATGACTTTAAA
TTCTCCTACTCAGAGATCAACTTTCAGGATCTAAGCTGGTCCTTCCGCAACCTCTATAAGTCCATGCTGG
AGAAGTCCTCTTCCTCCTCTCAGCACGGCTTTTCTTCTCTCCTGGGGGACATCCCACCCTCGAACAACTA
CTACATGTATCAGCAGCAGCAGCCACCGCCACCTCAACAGCAGCAGCAGCAGCAGCAGCCGCCACAGCCA
CCTCCCCAGCAGTCCCAGCCACAGCAGCAGCAGGCACCTGCCCAGGGCCCCTCAGCTGTAGGGGGTGCTC
CTCCACTGCACACCCCAAGCACAGATGGTTGTACCCCACCAGGGGGAAAGCAAGCTGGGGCGGAAGGCTA
TGGGCCTCCCCCTGTAATGGCCATGCATCCACCCCCGCTGCAGCATGGAGGCTACCACCCTCATCAGCAC
CATCCCCACTCCCACCCTGCCCAGCAGCCACCACCTCCACAGCCACAGGCACAAGGCCAGGCTCCCATCA
ACAACACTGGCTTTGCCTTTCCTTCTGACTGGTGCTCTAATATTGACTCTTTAAAGGAAAGCTTCAAGAT
GGTGAATCGGCTCAATTGGTCCAGCATTGAGCAGTCACAATTCTCAGAACTGATGGAGAGTCTACGACAG
GCAGAGCAGAAGAACTGGACCCTCGACCAGCATCACATTGCCAATCTGTGTGACTCCCTCAACCACTTCC
TTACTCAGACTGGTCACGTGCCCCCTCAAGGGGGTACCCACCGCCCACCAGCCCCTGCCCGTATTGCTGA
CTCCTGTGCCCTCACCAGTGGCAAACAGGAGTCAGCCATGAGCCAAGTGAACTCTTATGGGCACCCACAA
GCTCCCCACCTCTACCCTGGCCCATCACCAATGTACCCAATCCCCACCCAGGACTCAGCAGGATACAATC
GCCCAGCACACCATATGGTCCCTCGGCCATCAGTGCCACCTCCTGGTGCCAATGAGGAGATCCCTGATGA
CTTCGACTGGGACTTGATCACTTAGCTCGAGCCTCTAGAACTATAGTGAGTCGTATTACGTAGATCCAGA
CATGATAAGATACATTGATGAGTTTGGACAAACCACAACTAGAATGCAGTGAAAAAAATGCTTTATTTGT
GAAATTTGTGATGCTATTGCTTTATTTGTAACCATTATAAGCTGCAATAAACAAGTTAACAACAACAATT
GCATTCATTTTATGTTTCAGGTTCAGGGGGAGGTGTGGGAGGTTTTTTAATTCGCGGCCGCGGCGCCAAT
GCATTGGGCCCGGTACCCAGCTTTTGTTCCCTTTAGTGAGGGTTAATTGCGCGCTTGGCGTAATCATGGT
CATAGCTGTTTCCTGTGTGAAATTGTTATCCGCTCACAATTCCACACAACATACGAGCCGGGAGCATAAA
GTGTAAAGCCTGGGGTGCCTAATGAGTGAGCTAACTCACATTAATTGCGTTGCGCTCACTGCCCGCTTTC
CAGTCGGGAAACCTGTCGTGCCAGCTGCATTAATGAATCGGCCAACGCGCGGGGAGAGGCGGTTTGCGTA
TTGGGCGCTCTTCCGCTTCCTCGCTCACTGACTCGCTGCGCTCGGTCGTTCGGCTGCGGCGAGCGGTATC
AGCTCACTCAAAGGCGGTAATACGGTTATCCACAGAATCAGGGGATAACGCAGGAAAGAACATGTGAGCA
AAAGGCCAGCAAAAGGCCAGGAACCGTAAAAAGGCCGCGTTGCTGGCGTTTTTCCATAGGCTCCGCCCCC
CTGACGAGCATCACAAAAATCGACGCTCAAGTCAGAGGTGGCGAAACCCGACAGGACTATAAAGATACCA
GGCGTTTCCCCCTGGAAGCTCCCTCGTGCGCTCTCCTGTTCCGACCCTGCCGCTTACCGGATACCTGTCC
GCCTTTCTCCCTTCGGGAAGCGTGGCGCTTTCTCATAGCTCACGCTGTAGGTATCTCAGTTCGGTGTAGG
TCGTTCGCTCCAAGCTGGGCTGTGTGCACGAACCCCCCGTTCAGCCCGACCGCTGCGCCTTATCCGGTAA
CTATCGTCTTGAGTCCAACCCGGTAAGACACGACTTATCGCCACTGGCAGCAGCCACTGGTAACAGGATT
AGCAGAGCGAGGTATGTAGGCGGTGCTACAGAGTTCTTGAAGTGGTGGCCTAACTACGGCTACACTAGAA
GAACAGTATTTGGTATCTGCGCTCTGCTGAAGCCAGTTACCTTCGGAAAAAGAGTTGGTAGCTCTTGATC
CGGCAAACAAACCACCGCTGGTAGCGGTGGTTTTTTTGTTTGCAAGCAGCAGATTACGCGCAGAAAAAAA
GGATCTCAAGAAGATCCTTTGATCTTTTCTACGGGGTCTGACGCTCAGTGGAACGAAAACTCACGTTAAG
GGATTTTGGTCATGAGATTATCAAAAAGGATCTTCACCTAGATCCTTTTAAATTAAAAATGAAGTTTTAA
ATCAATCTAAAGTATATATGAGTAAACTTGGTCTGACAGTTACCAATGCTTAATCAGTGAGGCACCTATC
TCAGCGATCTGTCTATTTCGTTCATCCATAGTTGCCTGACTCCCCGTCGTGTAGATAACTACGATACGGG
AGGGCTTACCATCTGGCCCCAGTGCTGCAATGATACCGCGAGACCCACGCTCACCGGCTCCAGATTTATC
AGCAATAAACCAGCCAGCCGGAAGGGCCGAGCGCAGAAGTGGTCCTGCAACTTTATCCGCCTCCATCCAG
TCTATTAATTGTTGCCGGGAAGCTAGAGTAAGTAGTTCGCCAGTTAATAGTTTGCGCAACGTTGTTGCCA
TTGCTACAGGCATCGTGGTGTCACGCTCGTCGTTTGGTATGGCTTCATTCAGCTCCGGTTCCCAACGATC
AAGGCGAGTTACATGATCCCCCATGTTGTGCAAAAAAGCGGTTAGCTCCTTCGGTCCTCCGATCGTTGTC
AGAAGTAAGTTGGCCGCAGTGTTATCACTCATGGTTATGGCAGCACTGCATAATTCTCTTACTGTCATGC
CATCCGTAAGATGCTTTTCTGTGACTGGTGAGTACTCAACCAAGTCATTCTGAGAATAGTGTATGCGGCG
ACCGAGTTGCTCTTGCCCGGCGTCAATACGGGATAATACCGCGCCACATAGCAGAACTTTAAAAGTGCTC
ATCATTGGAAAACGTTCTTCGGGGCGAAAACTCTCAAGGATCTTACCGCTGTTGAGATCCAGTTCGATGT
AACCCACTCGTGCACCCAACTGATCTTCAGCATCTTTTACTTTCACCAGCGTTTCTGGGTGAGCAAAAAC
AGGAAGGCAAAATGCCGCAAAAAAGGGAATAAGGGCGACACGGAAATGTTGAATACTCATACTCTTCCTT
TTTCAATATTATTGAAGCATTTATCAGGGTTATTGTCTCATGAGCGGATACATATTTGAATGTATTTAGA
AAAATAAACAAATAGGGGTTCCGCGCACATTTCCCCGAAAAGTGCCACCTAAATTGTAAGCGTTAATATT
TTGTTAAAATTCGCGTTAAATTTTTGTTAAATCAGCTCATTTTTTAACCAATAGGCCGAAATCGGCAAAA
TCCCTTATAAATCAAAAGAATAGACCGAGATAGGGT
[37 nt withheld, positions 4447-4483]
AAAGAACGTGGACTCCAACGTCAAAGG
[49 nt withheld, positions 4511-4559]
T
[91 nt withheld, positions 4561-4651]
G
[124 nt withheld, positions 4653-4776]
CCCATTCGCCATTCAGGCTGCGCAACTGTTGGGAAGGGCGATCGGTGCGGGCCTCTTCGCTATTACGCCA
GTCGACCGCCAATTCAATATGGCGTATATGGACTCATGCCAATTCAATATGGTGGATCTGGACCTGTGCC
AATTCAATATGGCGTATATGGACTCGTGCCAATTCAATATGGTGGATCTGGACCCCAGCCAATTCAATAT
GGCGGACTTGGCACCATGCCAATTCAATATGGCGGACCTGGCACTGTGCCAACTGGGGAGGGGTCTACTT
GGCACGGTGCCAAGTTTGAGGAGGGGTCTTGGCCCTGTGCCAAGTCCGCCATATTGAATTGGCATGGTGC
CAATAATGGCGGCCATATTGGCTATATGCCAGGATCAATATATAGGCAATATCCAATATGGCCCTATGCC
AATATGGCTATTGGCCAGGTTCAATACTATGTATTGGCCCTATGCCATATAGTATTCCATATATGGGTTT
TCCTATTGACGTAGATAGCCCCTCCCAATGGGCGGTCCCATATACCATATATGGGGCTTCCTAATACCGC
CCATAGCCACTCCCCCATTGACGTCAATGGTCTCTATATATGGTCTTTCCTATTGACGTCATATGGGCGG
TCCTATTGACGTATATGGCGCCTCCCCCATTGACGTCAATTACGGTAAATGGCCCGCCTGGCTCAATGCC
CATTGACGTCAATAGGACCACCCACCATTGACGTCAATGGGATGGCTCATTGCCCATTCATATCCGTTCT
CACGCCCCCTATTGACGTCAATGACGGTAAATGGCCCACTTGGCAGTACATCAATATCTATTAATAGTAA
CTTGGCAAGTACATTACTATTGGAAGTACGCCAGGGTACATTGGCAGTACTCCCATTGACGTCAATGGCG
GTAAATGGCCCGCGATGGCTGCCAAGTACATCCCCATTGACGTCAATGGGGAGGGGCAATGACGCAAATG
GGCGTTCCATTGACGTAAATGGGCGGTAGGCGTGCCTAATGGGAGGTCTATATAAGCAATGCTCGTTTAG
GGAAC
