>Addgene plasmid #153130 | Flag-FOXJ2 | depositor partial sequence | sequence record 296320 | hFOXJ2 gene sequence
ATGGCTTCTGACCTAGAGAGTAGCCTCACCTCCATAGACTGGCTCCCCCAGCTGACCCTCCGAGCTACCA
TTGAGAAGCTTGGAAGTGCCTCCCAGGCTGGGCCTCCCGGGAGCAGCCGCAAGTGTTCACCAGGGTCACC
CACAGATCCTAATGCCACCCTGAGCAAAGACGAGGCAGCAGTGCACCAGGACGGCAAGCCACGATACAGC
TATGCCACTCTCATCACCTATGCCATCAACTCCTCTCCAGCCAAGAAGATGACCCTCAGCGAGATTTACC
GCTGGATCTGTGATAACTTCCCCTATTACAAGAATGCTGGCATTGGTTGGAAGAATTCAATACGGCACAA
CCTTTCTCTCAACAAGTGTTTCCGGAAGGTGCCCAGACCTCGGGATGACCCTGGGAAGGGTTCCTATTGG
ACAATTGACACCTGCCCTGACATTTCCCGAAAGAGAAGACACCCTCCAGATGATGATCTGTCCCAAGACT
CACCAGAACAGGAGGCAAGCAAGAGCCCACGGGGAGGCGTTGCAGGGAGTGGAGAAGCCTCACTGCCTCC
TGAGGGGAATCCGCAGATGTCACTTCAGAGCCCCACATCTATAGCCAGCTACAGCCAGGGCACAGGATCT
GTGGATGGTGGAGCAGTGGCAGCAGGGGCTTCAGGCCGAGAAAGTGCTGAGGGTCCCCCTCCCCTCTATA
ACACCAACCATGACTTTAAATTCTCCTACTCAGAGATCAACTTTCAGGATCTAAGCTGGTCCTTCCGCAA
CCTCTATAAGTCCATGCTGGAGAAGTCCTCTTCCTCCTCTCAGCACGGCTTTTCTTCTCTCCTGGGGGAC
ATCCCACCCTCGAACAACTACTACATGTATCAGCAGCAGCAGCCACCGCCACCTCAACAGCAGCAGCAGC
AGCAGCAGCCGCCACAGCCACCTCCCCAGCAGTCCCAGCCACAGCAGCAGCAGGCACCTGCCCAGGGCCC
CTCAGCTGTAGGGGGTGCTCCTCCACTGCACACCCCAAGCACAGATGGTTGTACCCCACCAGGGGGAAAG
CAAGCTGGGGCGGAAGGCTATGGGCCTCCCCCTGTAATGGCCATGCATCCACCCCCGCTGCAGCATGGAG
GCTACCACCCTCATCAGCACCATCCCCACTCCCACCCTGCCCAGCAGCCACCACCTCCACAGCCACAGGC
ACAAGGCCAGGCTCCCATCAACAACACTGGCTTTGCCTTTCCTTCTGACTGGTGCTCTAATATTGACTCT
TTAAAGGAAAGCTTCAAGATGGTGAATCGGCTCAATTGGTCCAGCATTGAGCAGTCACAATTCTCAGAAC
TGATGGAGAGTCTACGACAGGCAGAGCAGAAGAACTGGACCCTCGACCAGCATCACATTGCCAATCTGTG
TGACTCCCTCAACCACTTCCTTACTCAGACTGGTCACGTGCCCCCTCAAGGGGGTACCCACCGCCCACCA
GCCCCTGCCCGTATTGCTGACTCCTGTGCCCTCACCAGTGGCAAACAGGAGTCAGCCATGAGCCAAGTGA
ACTCTTATGGGCACCCACAAGCTCCCCACCTCTACCCTGGCCCATCACCAATGTACCCAATCCCCACCCA
GGACTCAGCAGGATACAATCGCCCAGCACACCATATGGTCCCTCGGCCATCAGTGCCACCTCCTGGTGCC
AATGAGGAGATCCCTGATGACTTCGACTGGGACTTGATCACTTAG
